Addgene plasmid #247666: pAX1-PURPLE
Purpose: Vector for chromosomal insertion of tsPurple chromoprotein into Xylellla fastidiosa
Depositing lab: Lindsey Burbank. Depositing organization: USDA ARS Parlier, Crop Diseases, Pests and Genetics Research Unit. Publication: Chromoprotein-modified plant pathogenic bacteria: tools for experimental tracking and visualization. Burbank L. Microbiol Spectr. 2026 Feb 24:e0261025. doi: 10.1128/spectrum.02610-25. PubMed 41733367.
Backbone
  Vector backbone: pAX1
  Vector type: Bacterial Expression
Growth in bacteria
  Bacterial resistance: Gentamicin, 10 μg/mL
  Growth temperature: 37°C
  Growth strain: DH5alpha
  Copy number: High Copy
Gene/Insert
  Gene/Insert name: tsPurple
  Species: Synthetic
  Cloning method: Restriction Enzyme; 5′ cloning site Unspecified (unknown if destroyed)
Resource information
  A portion of this plasmid was derived from a plasmid made by: Bionomica Labs LLC
Terms and licenses: Academic/Nonprofit Terms; Industry Terms: Not Available to Industry
How to cite: pAX1-PURPLE was a gift from Lindsey Burbank (Addgene plasmid # 247666 ; http://n2t.net/addgene:247666 ; RRID:Addgene_247666)
