[The description below was written by a language model from this plasmid's Addgene catalogue record and pLannotate feature annotations shown in this document.]
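Description:
pAX1-PURPLE is a bacterial vector built on the pAX1 backbone for inserting a tsPurple chromoprotein gene into the chromosome of the plant pathogen Xylella fastidiosa. In E. coli it is maintained as a high-copy plasmid through a ColE1/pUC-type origin and selected with gentamicin. The 6,338 nt feature table also shows an intact AmpR (β-lactamase) gene with its promoter, an f1 origin, and remnants of a general cloning vector: lac promoter/operator and CAP site, lacZα fragments, and flanking SP6 and T7 promoters.

The payload lies between the SP6 and T7 promoters. It includes a gentamicin acetyltransferase gene (aacC1) downstream of a class 1 integron Pc promoter, followed by a segment bounded by Gateway attB1 and attB2 sites. Within that segment, on the reverse strand, is a roughly 660 bp coding sequence that follows a fragment of the constitutive synthetic J23119 promoter. The annotation software labelled this coding sequence as AQ14, a red fluorescent protein from Actinia equina, probably because it is the closest database match. By position and size it most likely corresponds to the catalogued synthetic tsPurple insert.

The regions flanking the cassette are largely unannotated, apart from a partial match to hslU on one side and a short, probably spurious, peptide match on the other. These flanks may supply the homology arms for chromosomal integration by recombination, but the record does not state the insertion locus or the mechanism. The gentamicin marker sits beside the chromoprotein gene between these flanks, so it would presumably be co-integrated and allow selection of recombinants. The associated publication describes chromoprotein-modified plant pathogenic bacteria as tools for experimental tracking and visualization, so the construct is meant to give X. fastidiosa a visible pigment.
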