Features (pLannotate 1.2.2; 21 found; start..end, strand, type, name):
      1..589     +  rep_origin     ori: high-copy-number ColE1/pMB1/pBR322/pUC origin of replication
    772..864     +  CDS            lacI (fragment): lac repressor; lacI; The lac repressor binds to the lac operator to inhibit transcription in E. coli. This inhibition can be relieved by adding lactose or isopropyl-β-D-thiogalactopyranoside (IPTG).
    877..898     +  protein_bind   CAP binding site: CAP binding activates transcription in the presence of cAMP. E. coli catabolite activator protein
    913..943     +  promoter       lac promoter: promoter for the E. coli lac operon
    951..967     +  protein_bind   lac operator: The lac repressor binds to the lac operator to inhibit transcription in E. coli. This inhibition can be relieved by adding lactose or isopropyl-β-D-thiogalactopyranoside (IPTG). lac repressor encoded by lacI
   1009..1027    +  promoter       SP6 promoter: promoter for bacteriophage SP6 RNA polymerase
   1039..1119    +  CDS            VESPI_VESMG (fragment): Experimental evidence at protein level: Swiss-Prot protein existence level 1. Shows contractile activity on isolated ileum smooth muscle. From Vespa magnifica (Hornet).
   1949..1977    +  promoter       Pc promoter: intI1 (promoter lies within the coding sequence); class 1 integron promoter
   2147..2680    +  CDS            GmR: gentamycin acetyltransferase; aacC1; confers resistance to gentamycin
   2725..2749    +  protein_bind   attB1: mutant version of attB; recombination site for the Gateway® BP reaction BP Clonase™
   2866..3525    -  CDS            AQ14: AQ14 is a basic (constitutively fluorescent) red fluorescent protein published in 2005, derived from Actinia equina.
   3566..3590    -  promoter       J23119(SpeI) promoter (fragment): bacterial promoter (Registry of Standard Biological Parts BBa J23119) modified to end with an SpeI site
   3593..3615    +  CDS            lacZα (fragment): LacZα fragment of β-galactosidase; lacZ fragment
   3627..3651    -  protein_bind   attB2: mutant version of attB; recombination site for the Gateway® BP reaction BP Clonase™
   3773..4435    -  CDS            hslU (fragment): HSLU_ECO57 - Also known as htpI. Experimental evidence at protein level: Swiss-Prot protein existence level 1. ATPase subunit of a proteasome-like degradation complex; this subunit has chaperone activity. The binding of ATP and its subsequent hydrolysis by HslU are essential for unfolding of protein substrates subsequently hydrolyzed by HslV. HslU recognizes the N-terminal part of its protein substrates and unfolds these before they are guided to HslV for hydrolysis. From Escherichia coli O157:H7.
   4488..4506    -  promoter       T7 promoter: promoter for bacteriophage T7 RNA polymerase
   4509..4666    +  CDS            lacZα (fragment): LacZα fragment of β-galactosidase; lacZ fragment
   4670..5098    +  rep_origin     f1 ori (sequence partly withheld): f1 bacteriophage origin of replication; arrow indicates direction of (+) strand synthesis
   5126..5176    -  misc_feature   bom (fragment): basis of mobility region from pBR322
   5203..5307    +  promoter       AmpR promoter: bla
   5308..6168    +  CDS            AmpR: β-lactamase; bla; confers resistance to ampicillin, carbenicillin, and related antibiotics
>Addgene plasmid #247666 | pAX1-PURPLE | addgene full sequence | sequence record 494340 | Addgene NGS Result
TTGAGATCCTTTTTTTCTGCGCGTAATCTGCTGCTTGCAAACAAAAAAACCACCGCTACCAGCGGTGGTT
TGTTTGCCGGATCAAGAGCTACCAACTCTTTTTCCGAAGGTAACTGGCTTCAGCAGAGCGCAGATACCAA
ATACTGTTCTTCTAGTGTAGCCGTAGTTAGGCCACCACTTCAAGAACTCTGTAGCACCGCCTACATACCT
CGCTCTGCTAATCCTGTTACCAGTGGCTGCTGCCAGTGGCGATAAGTCGTGTCTTACCGGGTTGGACTCA
AGACGATAGTTACCGGATAAGGCGCAGCGGTCGGGCTGAACGGGGGGTTCGTGCACACAGCCCAGCTTGG
AGCGAACGACCTACACCGAACTGAGATACCTACAGCGTGAGCTATGAGAAAGCGCCACGCTTCCCGAAGG
GAGAAAGGCGGACAGGTATCCGGTAAGCGGCAGGGTCGGAACAGGAGAGCGCACGAGGGAGCTTCCAGGG
GGAAACGCCTGGTATCTTTATAGTCCTGTCGGGTTTCGCCACCTCTGACTTGAGCGTCGATTTTTGTGAT
GCTCGTCAGGGGGGCGGAGCCTATGGAAAAACGCCAGCAACGCGGCCTTTTTACGGTTCCTGGCCTTTTG
CTGGCCTTTTGCTCACATGTTCTTTCCTGCGTTATCCCCTGATTCTGTGGATAACCGTATTACCGCCTTT
GAGTGAGCTGATACCGCTCGCCGCAGCCGAACGACCGAGCGCAGCGAGTCAGTGAGCGAGGAAGCGGAAG
AGCGCCCAATACGCAAACCGCCTCTCCCCGCGCGTTGGCCGATTCATTAATGCAGCTGGCACGACAGGTT
TCCCGACTGGAAAGCGGGCAGTGAGCGCAACGCAATTAATGTGAGTTAGCTCACTCATTAGGCACCCCAG
GCTTTACACTTTATGCTTCCGGCTCGTATGTTGTGTGGAATTGTGAGCGGATAACAATTTCACACAGGAA
ACAGCTATGACCATGATTACGCCAAGCTATTTAGGTGACACTATAGAATACTCAAGCTATGCATCCAACG
CGTTGGGAGCTCTCCCATATGGTCGACCTGCAGGCGGCCGCACTAGTGATTTAACCTTGTCAGCGTAGAT
GCAAACACCCATAGCGGCGTGGCTGCAGCAATGGACAGCTACCTGGCCTCCATTCATCCATCCAAACGCT
ATGCTGCCGACTACTACACGATTAAAGACGTACGACAGAAACCCAGATCTGGCACCAGCAGCCTAGGTAA
GCGCCGTCTATACGTACTCATCGAAGGTCCAAGCACCGCCACTGACGACGACGTCATCCTAGAATGGAAA
CAGGAAAGTCGCAGTGTGGTTGCCATTGCTGCACCAACACAGATGCCCGCCTCCATCTACCACAACCACG
AGGGAGCGCGCGTAGCACGCACAGCTCAAGCACAGCTACTACATGCTGATGTGCTCATTGGCTATACCAG
CATCGGCGACACACAATACTACGTGCATGAAAAATCACCGTATCAGGAAGATCTAGCGTCAGAAACACTC
AATACAGCCGGAAAAATGACCATCGCCGCCCTCTATCTAGGTCAAGCGCTGGCCTCAGCACATACACTGG
CCAACCAAGATAATGATCTGAGTGTGGTCGGATACAACATCGACAAGCAAATCCACAACACCGTCAGTCA
TAAAAAACAGTTAGAGAAAGAACTGCGACGGTTCGCATTTAACTACGCTACACAAGTCATGCTGGATTGG
CGGGGCTTCGTCACGGCCTACCACGCTGGTACACCACTGTACTGATGCCCCCCACCACCAACCCGATGCG
ACGACTACGACAAGCTCGGGCTTTGAATAACGCTTGCATGTACATGGATAGTGCCATTGATGACAATGGC
TAACAGCATCGTCCTCTAGTGACGCACACCGTGGAAACGGATGAAGGCACGAACCCAGTTGACATAAGCC
TGTTCGGTTCGTAAACTGTAATGCAAGTAGCGTATGCGCTCACGCAACTGGTCCAGAACCTTGACCGAAC
GCAGCGGTGGTAACGGCGCAGTGGCGGTTTTCATGGCTTGTTATGACTGTTTTTTTGTACAGTCTATGCC
TCGGGCATCCAAGCAGCAAGCGCGTTACGCCGTGGGTCGATGTTTGATGTTATGGAGCAGCAACGATGTT
ACGCAGCAGGGCAGTCGCCCTAAAACAAAGTTAGGTGGCTCAAGTATGGGCATCATTCGCACATGTAGGC
TCGGCCCTGACCAAGTCAAATCCATGCGGGCTGCTCTTGATCTTTTCGGTCGTGAGTTCGGAGACGTAGC
CACCTACTCCCAACATCAGCCGGACTCCGATTACCTCGGGAACTTGCTCCGTAGTAAGACATTCATCGCG
CTTGCTGCCTTCGACCAAGAAGCGGTTGTTGGCGCTCTCGCGGCTTACGTTCTGCCCAAGTTTGAGCAGC
CGCGTAGTGAGATCTATATCTATGATCTCGCAGTCTCCGGAGAGCACCGGAGGCAGGGCATTGCCACCGC
GCTCATCAATCTCCTCAAGCATGAGGCCAACGCGCTTGGTGCTTATGTGATCTACGTGCAAGCAGATTAC
GGTGACGATCCCGCAGTGGCTCTCTATACAAAGTTGGGCATACGGGAAGAAGTGATGCACTTTGATATCG
ACCCAAGTACCGCCACCTAACAATTCGTTCAAGCCGAGATGCTAGCCCCTCGAGCGTCTAGATCACAAGT
TTGTACAAAAAAGCAGGCTCCGAATTCGCCCTTCGGGCAGGAAACAGCTATGACGGTACCAAAAAAAACC
CCGCCCTGTCAGGGGCGGGGTTTTTTTTTGAGCTCTCATTAAGTTGCTTTCTCAGGCACATCAGAGTAAC
GGGCCACAGCCGACTCATACTGTTCATAAAATTTCCCCTGTTCCGCCTTTAAGATCTCAATGCGGTGGTC
GCCAAAGTGAAACTCAGGCATGTTGACCGCGTTGGAGGGCTTACGGCTACGGTATGTTGTACGTAAGTGC
GACGTTAAGTGATTACCATCGGTACATTTCAGTGCCATCAGACTTTGGCCGCACAATACCCCGTCACGTG
GGTAAAGCATCTCAACACACGGCTCCCAGCCTGCAGTTTTCTTTTGCATAACGGGTCCGTTGGCAGGGAA
ATTCGTCCCAAGCACTTTCACTTTGTAAATCAAGCAATTGCCCTCAAGACTTGTATCCTGATGTGCGGTC
AATACTCCGCCATCCTCGAAGATCTGTGTACGCTCCCAGGTGAACCCTTCGGGGAACGACTCTTTAAAAT
AGTCTGGGATGCCGCTGACATGTTTAATAAAGGTTTTGCTCCCATACATGCAACATGGTGCCAGAATATC
GAAAGCGAACGGTAAAGGTCCACCCTCCGTGACGCGAATACGCATGTTTTGAGTTCCCTCAAACGGTTTC
CCCTCACCTTCCCCCACACACTTAAAGTGGTAACCATTAACAGTCCCCTCCATCGTCATCTTTACACACA
TGTCTTTCTTGACTAAGCTCGCCATGGGACTCTTTCTCCTCTTTAATCTCTAGTAGCTAGCACTGTACCT
AGGACTGAGCTAGCCGTCAAAAATTCACTGGCCGTCGTTTTACAAGGGCGAATTCGACCCAGCTTTCTTG
TACAAAGTGGTGATCTAGATTCACTAGATGACAATGGTTAACAGCATCGTCCTCTACCAGATAGAGAACA
CCGTAGAATAACGATACGCCTCGCTGGCAAACAATGAAGATCGCACGATGCCTTACACATTACAAAATGT
AACGACTCAGATCTGGATCCTTCACTAATTCCCCCAAATGCGCATTGACATAATCGGCATCGACCGTCAC
GGACTCGCCATCACGATCCGGAGACTCATAACTCAGCGTTTCCAACAATCGCTCCAACACCGTGTGCAAA
CGCCGCGCACCGATATTCTCCTGACGCTCGTTGACCAAATAAGCAATCTCGGCAATACGGTCAATCGCAT
CCTCTGTAAAATCAAGCGACACACCTTCCGTTTTCAACAATTCCTGATACTGCTTAGTGAGCGCCGCCTT
CGGCTCTGTCAGGATACGGATAAAATCCGCTTTACTCAGCGCATCCAACTCCACCCGAATCGGGAAACGG
CCTTGCAACTCCGGAATTAAATCGCTTGGCTTGGTGAGGTGAAAGGCACCGGAAGCAATGAACAAAATGT
GGTTGGTCCTGATCGTGCCGTACTTGGTAGACACATTCGACCCCTCTACCAATGGCAGCAAATCGCGCTG
CACACCTTCGCGACTCACATCACCGCCGCCAACAGTATCACCACGTTTAACGACCTTATCGATCTCATCA
ATAAAGGCGATCCCATTCTGTTCGCAAGCTTCGATCGCTGCAGCACGGATTTCGTCTTCGTTGACCAGCT
TAGCCGCCTCTTCTTCGATTAATAACGAATCCCGCGGCCATGGCGGCCGGGAGCATGCGACGTCGGGCCC
AATTCGCCCTATAGTGAGTCGTATTACAATTCACTGGCCGTCGTTTTACAACGTCGTGACTGGGAAAACC
CTGGCGTTACCCAACTTAATCGCCTTGCAGCACATCCCCCTTTCGCCAGCTGGCGTAATAGCGAAGAGGC
CCGCACCGATCGCCCTTCCCAACAGTTGCGCAGCCTGAATGGCGAATGG
[124 nt withheld, positions 4670-4793]
C
[91 nt withheld, positions 4795-4885]
A
[49 nt withheld, positions 4887-4935]
CCTTTGACGTTGGAGTCCACGTTCTTT
[37 nt withheld, positions 4963-4999]
ACCCTATCTCGGTCTATTCTTTTGATTTATAAGGGATTTTGCCGATTTCGGCCTATTGGTTAAAAAATGA
GCTGATTTAACAAAAATTTAACGCGAATTTTAACAAAATATTAACGCTTACAATTTCCTGATGCGGTATT
TTCTCCTTACGCATCTGTGCGGTATTTCACACCGCATCAGGTGGCACTTTTCGGGGAAATGTGCGCGGAA
CCCCTATTTGTTTATTTTTCTAAATACATTCAAATATGTATCCGCTCATGAGACAATAACCCTGATAAAT
GCTTCAATAATATTGAAAAAGGAAGAGTATGAGTATTCAACATTTCCGTGTCGCCCTTATTCCCTTTTTT
GCGGCATTTTGCCTTCCTGTTTTTGCTCACCCAGAAACGCTGGTGAAAGTAAAAGATGCTGAAGATCAGT
TGGGTGCACGAGTGGGTTACATCGAACTGGATCTCAACAGCGGTAAGATCCTTGAGAGTTTTCGCCCCGA
AGAACGTTTTCCAATGATGAGCACTTTTAAAGTTCTGCTATGTGGCGCGGTATTATCCCGTATTGACGCC
GGGCAAGAGCAACTCGGTCGCCGCATACACTATTCTCAGAATGACTTGGTTGAGTACTCACCAGTCACAG
AAAAGCATCTTACGGATGGCATGACAGTAAGAGAATTATGCAGTGCTGCCATAACCATGAGTGATAACAC
TGCGGCCAACTTACTTCTGACAACGATCGGAGGACCGAAGGAGCTAACCGCTTTTTTGCACAACATGGGG
GATCATGTAACTCGCCTTGATCGTTGGGAACCGGAGCTGAATGAAGCCATACCAAACGACGAGCGTGACA
CCACGATGCCTGTAGCAATGGCAACAACGTTGCGCAAACTATTAACTGGCGAACTACTTACTCTAGCTTC
CCGGCAACAATTAATAGACTGGATGGAGGCGGATAAAGTTGCAGGACCACTTCTGCGCTCGGCCCTTCCG
GCTGGCTGGTTTATTGCTGATAAATCTGGAGCCGGTGAGCGTGGGTCTCGCGGTATCATTGCAGCACTGG
GGCCAGATGGTAAGCCCTCCCGTATCGTAGTTATCTACACGACGGGGAGTCAGGCAACTATGGATGAACG
AAATAGACAGATCGCTGAGATAGGTGCCTCACTGATTAAGCATTGGTAACTGTCAGACCAAGTTTACTCA
TATATACTTTAGATTGATTTAAAACTTCATTTTTAATTTAAAAGGATCTAGGTGAAGATCCTTTTTGATA
ATCTCATGACCAAAATCCCTTAACGTGAGTTTTCGTTCCACTGAGCGTCAGACCCCGTAGAAAAGATCAA
AGGATCTTC
